Addgene plasmid #50702: ptCMV-136/63-VR-NN
Purpose: Final destination vector
Depositing lab: Takashi Yamamoto. Depositing organization: Hiroshima University. Publication: Repeating pattern of non-RVD variations in DNA-binding modules enhances TALEN activity. Sakuma T, Ochiai H, Kaneko T, Mashimo T, Tokumasu D, Sakane Y, Suzuki K, Miyamoto T, Sakamoto N, Matsuura S, Yamamoto T. Sci Rep. 2013 Nov 29;3:3379. doi: 10.1038/srep03379. PubMed 24287550.
Backbone
  Vector backbone: pCMV
  Vector type: TALEN
  Selectable markers: Hygromycin
Growth in bacteria
  Bacterial resistance: Ampicillin, 100 μg/mL
  Growth temperature: 37°C
  Growth strain: XL1 Blue
  Copy number: High Copy
Gene/Insert
  Gene/Insert name: TALEN-FokI nuclease backbone
  Species: Xanthamonas oryzae
  Promoter: CMV
  Tag / fusion protein: Flag (N terminal on insert)
  Cloning method: Unknown
  Sequencing primers: 5′ ccactgcttactggcttatcgaa; 3′ acagtgggagtggcaccttc
Terms and licenses: Academic/Nonprofit Terms; Industry Terms: Not Available to Industry
How to cite: ptCMV-136/63-VR-NN was a gift from Takashi Yamamoto (Addgene plasmid # 50702 ; http://n2t.net/addgene:50702 ; RRID:Addgene_50702)
