[The description below was written by a language model from this plasmid's Addgene catalogue record and pLannotate feature annotations shown in this document.]
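Description:
ptCMV-136/63-VR-NN is a mammalian TALEN expression backbone catalogued as a "final destination vector", meaning the last recipient plasmid into which an assembled array of TAL effector DNA-binding repeats is placed to complete a functional nuclease. It is built on a pCMV backbone and propagated in E. coli as a high-copy plasmid through a ColE1/pUC-type origin with ampicillin selection (AmpR). For selection in mammalian cells it carries a hygromycin phosphotransferase gene driven by the SV40 enhancer/early promoter and terminated by an SV40 poly(A) signal. Short fragments annotated as ble, KanR, f1 ori and HIV-1 LTR appear to be cloning remnants or spurious matches rather than functional parts.

The expression unit begins with the CMV enhancer and immediate-early promoter, followed by a T7 promoter and a Xenopus β-globin 5'-UTR. These could allow in vitro transcription of mRNA as well as direct transfection, although the record does not state this use. Downstream lies an N-terminal TAL effector segment (matched to Xanthomonas AvrXa10). The catalogue lists an N-terminal Flag tag, but this was not picked up in the feature table. Next comes a stuffer containing a lac promoter/operator and lacZα fragment with pBluescript-derived polylinker, T3 and T7 sequences, which presumably is replaced by the repeat array and permits blue/white screening. Across the circular junction the reading frame resumes with a short C-terminal TAL segment (matched to AvrBs3) fused to the FokI cleavage domain and ends at a bGH poly(A) signal. The name probably refers to the truncated TAL N- and C-terminal lengths (136/63) and to a final NN-type repeat, but the record does not define these terms. Paired TALENs built in such vectors are used for targeted genome editing.
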