Features (pLannotate 1.2.2; 29 found; start..end, strand, type, name):
     52..258     +  CDS            avrBs3 (fragment): AVRB3_XANEU - Experimental evidence at protein level: Swiss-Prot protein existence level 1. Avirulence protein. Acts as a transcription factor in C.annuum plants. In susceptible plants lacking the Bs3 resistance gene induces expression of a number of genes, including genes homologous to a family of auxin-induced genes, alpha-expansin genes, pectate lyase, anthocyanidin glucoside rhamnosyl transferase and at least one transcription factor, UPA20. Their expression leads to plant hypertrophy in mesophyll cells, probably mainly mediated by UPA20 (PubMed:17962565). In resistant plants induces the h
    247..834     +  CDS            fokIR (fragment): T2F1_PLAOK - Also known as rfoKI. Experimental evidence at protein level: Swiss-Prot protein existence level 1. Recognizes the double-stranded sequence 5'-GGATG-3'/3'-CATCC- 5' and cleaves respectively 14 bases after G-1 and 13 bases before C-1. From Planomicrobium okeanokoites (Planococcus okeanokoites) (Flavobacterium okeanokoites).
    858..969     +  polyA_signal   bGH poly(A) signal: bovine growth hormone polyadenylation signal
    970..1078    +  rep_origin     f1 ori (fragment): f1 bacteriophage origin of replication; arrow indicates direction of (+) strand synthesis
   1092..1421    +  promoter       SV40 promoter: SV40 enhancer and early promoter
   1470..2492    +  CDS            hph: KHYB_ECOLX - Experimental evidence at protein level: Swiss-Prot protein existence level 1. The aminoglycoside phosphotransferases achieve inactivation of their antibiotic substrates by phosphorylation. Only phosphorylates hygromycin and closely related compounds such as demethyl analogs and destomycin. From Escherichia coli.
   2505..2630    +  CDS            ble (fragment): BLE_KLEPN - Experimental evidence at protein level: Swiss-Prot protein existence level 1. Binding protein with a strong affinity to the bleomycin family of antibiotics. Binds to CL990; an antimitotic-antibiotic compound. From Klebsiella pneumoniae.
   2625..2746    +  polyA_signal   SV40 poly(A) signal: SV40 polyadenylation signal
   2799..3659    -  CDS            AmpR: β-lactamase; bla; confers resistance to ampicillin, carbenicillin, and related antibiotics
   3662..3758    -  promoter       AmpR promoter (fragment): bla
   3788..3812    -  CDS            KanR (fragment): aminoglycoside phosphotransferase; aph(3')-Ia; confers resistance to kanamycin
   3923..4511    +  rep_origin     ori: high-copy-number ColE1/pMB1/pBR322/pUC origin of replication
   4736..4753    +  terminator     rrnB T2 terminator (fragment): transcription terminator T2 from the E. coli rrnB gene
   4778..4797    -  CDS            lacZα (fragment): LacZα fragment of β-galactosidase; lacZ fragment
   5253..5269    +  protein_bind   lac operator: The lac repressor binds to the lac operator to inhibit transcription in E. coli. This inhibition can be relieved by adding lactose or isopropyl-β-D-thiogalactopyranoside (IPTG). lac repressor encoded by lacI
   5296..5675    +  enhancer       CMV enhancer: human cytomegalovirus immediate early enhancer
   5676..5879    +  promoter       CMV promoter: human cytomegalovirus (CMV) immediate early promoter
   5875..5908    +  LTR            5' LTR (truncated) (fragment): truncated 5' long terminal repeat (LTR) from HIV-1
   5924..5942    +  promoter       T7 promoter: promoter for bacteriophage T7 RNA polymerase
   5950..5992    +  5'UTR          Xenopus globin 5'-UTR: translational enhancer from the 5'-UTR of the major beta-globin gene of Xenopus laevis
   6072..6539    +  CDS            avrXa10 (fragment): AVX10_XANOO - Experimental evidence at protein level: Swiss-Prot protein existence level 1. Avirulence protein. Induces the hypersensitive response (HR)in rice plants carrying the resistance gene Xa10. Activity depends on the presence of the core repeat domains; replacement with repeat domains from other proteins (AvrBs3 of X.euvesicatoria (AC P14727) or AvrXa7 of this organism) does not elicit the HR. Probably acts as a transcription factor in its host plant (rice) to induce plant resistance or disease. From Xanthomonas oryzae pv. oryzae.
   6541..6559    -  rep_origin     f1 ori (fragment): f1 bacteriophage origin of replication; arrow indicates direction of (+) strand synthesis
   6564..6719    -  CDS            lacZα (fragment): LacZα fragment of β-galactosidase; lacZ fragment
   6727..6745    +  promoter       T7 promoter: promoter for bacteriophage T7 RNA polymerase
   6754..6777    -  misc_feature   MCS (fragment): pBluescript multiple cloning site
   6793..6811    -  promoter       T3 promoter: promoter for bacteriophage T3 RNA polymerase
   6856..6872    -  protein_bind   lac operator: The lac repressor binds to the lac operator to inhibit transcription in E. coli. This inhibition can be relieved by adding lactose or isopropyl-β-D-thiogalactopyranoside (IPTG). lac repressor encoded by lacI
   6880..6910    -  promoter       lac promoter: promoter for the E. coli lac operon
   6925..6946    -  protein_bind   CAP binding site: CAP binding activates transcription in the presence of cAMP. E. coli catabolite activator protein
>Addgene plasmid #50702 | ptCMV-136/63-VR-NN | depositor full sequence | sequence record 75855 | ptCMV-136/63-VR-NN sequence 6993 bps
GAGCAGGTAGTGGCTATTGCATCCAACAACGGGGGCAGACCCGCACTGGAGTCAATCGTGGCCCAGCTTT
CGAGGCCGGACCCCGCGCTGGCCGCACTCACTAATGATCATCTTGTAGCGCTGGCCTGCCTCGGCGGACG
ACCCGCCTTGGATGCGGTGAAGAAGGGGCTCCCGCACGCGCCTGCATTGATTAAGCGGACCAACAGAAGG
ATCCCCGAGAGGACATCACATCGAGTGGCAGGTTCCCAACTCGTGAAGAGTGAACTTGAGGAGAAAAAGT
CGGAGCTGCGGCACAAATTGAAATACGTACCGCATGAATACATCGAACTTATCGAAATTGCTAGGAACTC
GACTCAAGACAGAATCCTTGAGATGAAGGTAATGGAGTTCTTTATGAAGGTTTATGGATACCGAGGGAAG
CATCTCGGTGGATCACGAAAACCCGACGGAGCAATCTATACGGTGGGGAGCCCGATTGATTACGGAGTGA
TCGTCGACACGAAAGCCTACAGCGGTGGGTACAATCTTCCCATCGGGCAGGCAGATGAGATGCAACGTTA
TGTCGAAGAAAATCAGACCAGGAACAAACACATCAATCCAAATGAGTGGTGGAAAGTGTATCCTTCATCA
GTGACCGAGTTTAAGTTTTTGTTTGTCTCTGGGCATTTCAAAGGCAACTATAAGGCCCAGCTCACACGGT
TGAATCACATTACGAACTGCAATGGTGCGGTTTTGTCCGTAGAGGAACTGCTCATTGGTGGAGAAATGAT
CAAAGCGGGAACTCTGACACTGGAAGAAGTCAGACGCAAGTTTAACAATGGCGAGATCAATTTCCGCTCA
TAAAAAATCAGCCTCGACTGTGCCTTCTAGTTGCCAGCCATCTGTTGTTTGCCCCTCCCCCGTGCCTTCC
TTGACCCTGGAAGGTGCCACTCCCACTGTCCTTTCCTAATAAAATGAGGAAATTGCATCACAACACTCAA
CCCTATCTCGGTCTATTCTTTTGATTTATAAGGGATTTTGCCGATTTCGGCCTATTGGTTAAAAAATGAG
CTGATTTAACAAAAATTTAACGCGAATTAATTCTGTGGAATGTGTGTCAGTTAGGGTGTGGAAAGTCCCC
AGGCTCCCCAGCAGGCAGAAGTATGCAAAGCATGCATCTCAATTAGTCAGCAACCAGGTGTGGAAAGTCC
CCAGGCTCCCCAGCAGGCAGAAGTATGCAAAGCATGCATCTCAATTAGTCAGCAACCATAGTCCCGCCCC
TAACTCCGCCCATCCCGCCCCTAACTCCGCCCAGTTCCGCCCATTCTCCGCCCCATGGCTGACTAATTTT
TTTTATTTATGCAGAGGCCGAGGCCGCCTCTGCCTCTGAGCTATTCCAGAAGTAGTGAGGAGGCTTTTTT
GGAGGCCTAGGCTTTTGCAAAAAGCTCCCGGGAGCTTGTATATCCATTTTCGGATCTGATCAGCACGTGA
TGAAAAAGCCTGAACTCACCGCGACGTCTGTCGAGAAGTTTCTGATCGAAAAGTTCGACAGCGTTTCCGA
CCTGATGCAGCTCTCGGAGGGCGAAGAATCTCGTGCTTTCAGCTTCGATGTAGGAGGGCGTGGATATGTC
CTGCGGGTAAATAGCTGCGCCGATGGTTTCTACAAAGATCGTTATGTTTATCGGCACTTTGCATCGGCCG
CGCTCCCGATTCCGGAAGTGCTTGACATTGGGGAATTCAGCGAGAGCCTGACCTATTGCATCTCCCGCCG
TGCACAGGGTGTCACGTTGCAAGACCTGCCTGAAACCGAACTGCCCGCTGTTCTGCAGCCGGTCGCGGAG
GCCATGGATGCGATCGCTGCGGCCGATCTTAGCCAGACGAGCGGGTTCGGCCCATTCGGACCGCAAGGAA
TCGGTCAATACACTACATGGCGTGATTTCATATGCGCGATTGCTGATCCCCATGTGTATCACTGGCAAAC
TGTGATGGACGACACCGTCAGTGCGTCCGTCGCGCAGGCTCTCGATGAGCTGATGCTTTGGGCCGAGGAC
TGCCCCGAAGTCCGGCACCTCGTGCACGCGGATTTCGGCTCCAACAATGTCCTGACGGACAATGGCCGCA
TAACAGCGGTCATTGACTGGAGCGAGGCGATGTTCGGGGATTCCCAATACGAGGTCGCCAACATCTTCTT
CTGGAGGCCGTGGTTGGCTTGTATGGAGCAGCAGACGCGCTACTTCGAGCGGAGGCATCCGGAGCTTGCA
GGATCGCCGCGGCTCCGGGCGTATATGCTCCGCATTGGTCTTGACCAACTCTATCAGAGCTTGGTTGACG
GCAATTTCGATGATGCAGCTTGGGCGCAGGGTCGATGCGACGCAATCGTCCGATCCGGAGCCGGGACTGT
CGGGCGTACACAAATCGCCCGCAGAAGCGCGGCCGTCTGGACCGATGGCTGTGTAGAAGTACTCGCCGAT
AGTGGAAACCGACGCCCCAGCACTCGTCCGAGGGCAAAGGAATAGCACGTGCTACGAGATTTCGATTCCA
CCGCCGCCTTCTATGAAAGGTTGGGCTTCGGAATCGTTTTCCGGGACGCCGGCTGGATGATCCTCCAGCG
CGGGGATCTCATGCTGGAGTTCTTCGCCCACCCCAACTTGTTTATTGCAGCTTATAATGGTTACAAATAA
AGCAATAGCATCACAAATTTCACAAATAAAGCATTTTTTTCACTGCATTCTAGTTGTGGTTTGTCCAAAC
TCATCAATGTATCTTATCATGTCTGTATACCGTCGACCTCTAGCTAGAGCTTGGCGTAATCATGGTCATT
ACCAATGCTTAATCAGTGAGGCACCTATCTCAGCGATCTGTCTATTTCGTTCATCCATAGTTGCCTGACT
CCCCGTCGTGTAGATAACTACGATACGGGAGGGCTTACCATCTGGCCCCAGCGCTGCGATGATACCGCGA
GAACCACGCTCACCGGCTCCGGATTTATCAGCAATAAACCAGCCAGCCGGAAGGGCCGAGCGCAGAAGTG
GTCCTGCAACTTTATCCGCCTCCATCCAGTCTATTAATTGTTGCCGGGAAGCTAGAGTAAGTAGTTCGCC
AGTTAATAGTTTGCGCAACGTTGTTGCCATCGCTACAGGCATCGTGGTGTCACGCTCGTCGTTTGGTATG
GCTTCATTCAGCTCCGGTTCCCAACGATCAAGGCGAGTTACATGATCCCCCATGTTGTGCAAAAAAGCGG
TTAGCTCCTTCGGTCCTCCGATCGTTGTCAGAAGTAAGTTGGCCGCAGTGTTATCACTCATGGTTATGGC
AGCACTGCATAATTCTCTTACTGTCATGCCATCCGTAAGATGCTTTTCTGTGACTGGTGAGTACTCAACC
AAGTCATTCTGAGAATAGTGTATGCGGCGACCGAGTTGCTCTTGCCCGGCGTCAATACGGGATAATACCG
CGCCACATAGCAGAACTTTAAAAGTGCTCATCATTGGAAAACGTTCTTCGGGGCGAAAACTCTCAAGGAT
CTTACCGCTGTTGAGATCCAGTTCGATGTAACCCACTCGTGCACCCAACTGATCTTCAGCATCTTTTACT
TTCACCAGCGTTTCTGGGTGAGCAAAAACAGGAAGGCAAAATGCCGCAAAAAAGGGAATAAGGGCGACAC
GGAAATGTTGAATACTCATATTCTTCCTTTTTCAATATTATTGAAGCATTTATCAGGGTTATTGTCTCAT
GAGCGGATACATATTTGAATGTATTTAGAAAAATAAACAAATAGGGGTCAGTGTTACAACCAATTAACCA
ATTCTGAACATTATCGCGAGCCCATTTATACCTGAATATGGCTCATAACACCCCTTGCTCATGACCAAAA
TCCCTTAACGTGAGTTACGCGCGCGTCGTTCCACTGAGCGTCAGACCCCGTAGAAAAGATCAAAGGATCT
TCTTGAGATCCTTTTTTTCTGCGCGTAATCTGCTGCTTGCAAACAAAAAAACCACCGCTACCAGCGGTGG
TTTGTTTGCCGGATCAAGAGCTACCAACTCTTTTTCCGAAGGTAACTGGCTTCAGCAGAGCGCAGATACC
AAATACTGTTCTTCTAGTGTAGCCGTAGTTAGCCCACCACTTCAAGAACTCTGTAGCACCGCCTACATAC
CTCGCTCTGCTAATCCTGTTACCAGTGGCTGCTGCCAGTGGCGATAAGTCGTGTCTTACCGGGTTGGACT
CAAGACGATAGTTACCGGATAAGGCGCAGCGGTCGGGCTGAACGGGGGGTTCGTGCACACAGCCCAGCTT
GGAGCGAACGACCTACACCGAACTGAGATACCTACAGCGTGAGCTATGAGAAAGCGCCACGCTTCCCGAA
GGGAGAAAGGCGGACAGGTATCCGGTAAGCGGCAGGGTCGGAACAGGAGAGCGCACGAGGGAGCTTCCAG
GGGGAAACGCCTGGTATCTTTATAGTCCTGTCGGGTTTCGCCACCTCTGACTTGAGCGTCGATTTTTGTG
ATGCTCGTCAGGGGGGCGGAGCCTATGGAAAAACGCCAGCAACGCGGCCTTTTTACGGTTCCTGGCCTTT
TGCTGGCCTTTTGCTCACATGTTCTTTCCTGCGTTATCCCCTGATTCTGTGGATAACCGTATTACCGCCT
TTGAGTGAGCTGATACCGCTCGCCGCAGCCGAACGACCGAGCGCAGCGAGTCAGTGAGCGAGGAAGCGGA
AGGCGAGAGTAGGGAACTGCCAGGCATCAAACTAAGCAGAAGGCCCCTGACGGATGGCCTTTTTGCGTTT
CTACAAACTCTTTCTGTGTTGTAAAACGACGGCCAGTCTTAAGCTCGGGCCCCCTGGGCGGTTCTGATAA
CGAGTAATCGTTAATCCGCAAATAACGTAAAAACCCGCTTCGGCGGGTTTTTTTATGGGGGGAGTTTAGG
GAAAGAGCATTTGTCAGAATATTTAAGGGCGCCTGTCACTTTGCTTGATATATGAGAATTATTTAACCTT
ATAAATGAGAAAAAAGCAACGCACTTTAAATAAGATACGTTGCTTTTTCGATTGATGAACACCTATAATT
AAACTATTCATCTATTATTTATGATTTTTTGTATATACAATATTTCTAGTTTGTTAAAGAGAATTAAGAA
AATAAATCTCGAAAATAATAAAGGGAAAATCAGTTTTTGATATCAAAATTATACATGTCAACGATAATAC
AAAATATAATACAAACTATAAGATGTTATCAGTATTTATTATCATTTAGAATAAATTTTGTGTCGCCCTT
AATTGTGAGCGGATAACAATTACGAGCTTCATGCACAGTGGCGTTGACATTGATTATTGACTAGTTATTA
ATAGTAATCAATTACGGGGTCATTAGTTCATAGCCCATATATGGAGTTCCGCGTTACATAACTTACGGTA
AATGGCCCGCCTGGCTGACCGCCCAACGACCCCCGCCCATTGACGTCAATAATGACGTATGTTCCCATAG
TAACGCCAATAGGGACTTTCCATTGACGTCAATGGGTGGAGTATTTACGGTAAACTGCCCACTTGGCAGT
ACATCAAGTGTATCATATGCCAAGTACGCCCCCTATTGACGTCAATGACGGTAAATGGCCCGCCTGGCAT
TATGCCCAGTACATGACCTTATGGGACTTTCCTACTTGGCAGTACATCTACGTATTAGTCATCGCTATTA
CCATGGTGATGCGGTTTTGGCAGTACATCAATGGGCGTGGATAGCGGTTTGACTCACGGGGATTTCCAAG
TCTCCACCCCATTGACGTCAATGGGAGTTTGTTTTGGCACCAAAATCAACGGGACTTTCCAAAATGTCGT
AACAACTCCGCCCCATTGACGCAAATGGGCGGTAGGCGTGTACGGTGGGAGGTCTATATAAGCAGAGCTC
TCTGGCTAACTAGAGAACCCACTGCTTACTGGCTTATCGAAATTAATACGACTCACTATAGGGAAGCTTC
TTGTTCTTTTTGCAGAAGCTCAGAATAAACGCTCAACTTTGGCCTCGAGGCCACCATGGACTATAAGGAC
CACGACGGAGACTACAAGGATCATGATATTGATTACAAAGACGATGACGATAAGATGGCCCCAAAGAAGA
AGCGGAAGGTCGGTATCCACGGAGTCCCAGCAGCCGTAGATTTGAGAACTTTGGGATATTCACAGCAGCA
GCAGGAAAAGATCAAGCCCAAAGTGAGGTCGACAGTCGCGCAGCATCACGAAGCGCTGGTGGGTCATGGG
TTTACACATGCCCACATCGTAGCCTTGTCGCAGCACCCTGCAGCCCTTGGCACGGTCGCCGTCAAGTACC
AGGACATGATTGCGGCGTTGCCGGAAGCCACACATGAGGCGATCGTCGGTGTGGGGAAACAGTGGAGCGG
AGCCCGAGCGCTTGAGGCCCTGTTGACGGTCGCGGGAGAGCTGAGAGGGCCTCCCCTTCAGCTGGACACG
GGCCAGTTGCTGAAGATCGCGAAGCGGGGAGGAGTCACGGCGGTCGAGGCGGTACACGCGTGGCGCAATG
CGCTCACGGGAGCACCCCTCAAGGAGACGGGCGCCGCTACAGGGCGCGTCCCATTCGCCATTCAGGCTGC
GCAACTGTTGGGAAGGGCGATCGGTGCGGGCCTCTTCGCTATTACGCCAGCTGGCGAAAGGGGGATGTGC
TGCAAGGCGATTAAGTTGGGTAACGCCAGGGTTTTCCCAGTCACGACGTTGTAAAACGACGGCCAGTGAG
CGCGCGTAATACGACTCACTATAGGGCGAATTGGGTACCGGGCCCCCCCTCGAGGTCCTCCAGCTTTTGT
TCCCTTTAGTGAGGGTTAATTGCGCGCTTGGCGTAATCATGGTCATAGCTGTTTCCTGTGTGAAATTGTT
ATCCGCTCACAATTCCACACAACATACGAGCCGGAAGCATAAAGTGTAAAGCCTGGGGTGCCTAATGAGT
GAGCTAACTCACATTAATTGCGTTGCGCTCACTGCCCGCTTTCCACCGGTCGTCTCCACCCCT
