>Addgene plasmid #50702 | ptCMV-136/63-VR-NN | addgene partial sequence | sequence record 79220 | CMV-F 5'-CGCAAATGGGCGGTAGGCGTG-3'
CTCTCTGGCTAACTAGAGAACCCACTGCTTACTGGCTTATCGAAATTAATACGACTCACTATAGGGAAGC
TTCTTGTTCTTTTTGCAGAAGCTCAGAATAAACGCTCAACTTTGGCCTCGAGGCCACCATGGACTATAAG
GACCACGACGGAGACTACAAGGATCATGATATTGATTACAAAGACGATGACGATAAGATGGCCCCAAAGA
AGAAGCGGAAGGTCGGTATCCACGGAGTCCCAGCAGCCGTAGATTTGAGAACTTTGGGATATTCACAGCA
GCAGCAGGAAAAGATCAAGCCCAAAGTGAGGTCGACAGTCGCGCAGCATCACGAAGCGCTGGTGGGTCAT
GGGTTTACACATGCCCACATCGTAGCCTTGTCGCAGCACCCTGCAGCCCTTGGCACGGTCGCCGTCAAGT
ACCAGGACATGATTGCGGCGTTGCCGGAAGCCACACATGAGGCGATCGTCGGTGTGGGGAAACAGTGGAG
CGGAGCCCGAGCGCTTGAGGCCCTGTTGACGGTCGCGGGAGAGCTGAGAGGGCCTCCCCTTCAGCTGGAC
ACGGGCCAGTTGCTGAAGATCGCGAAGCGGGGAGGAGTCACGGCGGTCGAGGCGGTACACGCGTGGCGCA
ATGCGCTCACGGGAGCACCCCTCAAGGAGACGGGCGCCGCTACAGGGCGCGTCCCATTCGCCATTCAGGC
TGCGCAACTGTTGGGAAGGGCGATCGGTGCGGGCCTCTTCGCTATTACGCCAGCTGGCGAAAGGGGGATG
TGCTGCAAGGCGATTAAGTTGGGTAACGCCAGGGTTTTCCCAGTCACGACGTTGTAAAACGACGGCCAGT
GAGCGCGCGTAATACGACTCACTATA
