>Addgene plasmid #50702 | ptCMV-136/63-VR-NN | addgene partial sequence | sequence record 79271 | M13pUC-fwd 5'-CCCAGTCACGACGTTGTAAAACG-3'
GACTCACTATAGGGCGAATTGGGTACCGGGCCCCCCCTCGAGGTCCTCCAGCTTTTGTTCCCTTTAGTGA
GGGTTAATTGCGCGCTTGGCGTAATCATGGTCATAGCTGTTTCCTGTGTGAAATTGTTATCCGCTCACAA
TTCCACACAACATACGAGCCGGAAGCATAAAGTGTAAAGCCTGGGGTGCCTAATGAGTGAGCTAACTCAC
ATTAATTGCGTTGCGCTCACTGCCCGCTTTCCACCGGTCGTCTCCACCCCTGAGCAGGTAGTGGCTATTG
CATCCAACAACGGGGGCAGACCCGCACTGGAGTCAATCGTGGCCCAGCTTTCGAGGCCGGACCCCGCGCT
GGCCGCACTCACTAATGATCATCTTGTAGCGCTGGCCTGCCTCGGCGGACGACCCGCCTTGGATGCGGTG
AAGAAGGGGCTCCCGCACGCGCCTGCATTGATTAAGCGGACCAACAGAAGGATCCCCGAGAGGACATCAC
ATCGAGTGGCAGGTTCCCAACTCGTGAAGAGTGAACTTGAGGAGAAAAAGTCGGAGCTGCGGCACAAATT
GAAATACGTACCGCATGAATACATCGAACTTATCGAAATTGCTAGGAACTCGACTCAAGACAGAATCCTT
GAGATGAAGGTAATGGAGTTCTTTATGAAGGTTTATGGATACCGAGGGAAGCATCTCGGTGGATCACGAA
AACCCGACGGAGCAATCTATACGGTGGGGAGCCCGATTGATTACGGAGTGATCGTCGACACGAAAGCCTA
CAGCGGTGGGTACAATCTTCCCATCGGGCAGGCAGATGAGATGCAACGTTATGTCGAAGAAAATCAGACC
AGGAACAAACACATCAATCCAAATGAGTGGTGGAAAGTGTATCCTTCATCAGTGACCGAGTTTAAGTTTT
TGTTTGTCTCTGGGCATTTCAA
